>Addgene plasmid #33016 | pCS2-hSeparase-wt | addgene partial sequence | sequence record 39889 | SP6 5'-ATTTAGGTGACACTATAG-3'
GGAGGCTGAAGAGTTGCTGCCCGACTTGAAGGAGTTCCTGTCCAACCCTCCAGCTGGTTTTCCCAGCAGC
CGATCTGATGCTGAGAGGAGACAAGCTTGTGATGCCATCCTGAGGGCTTGCAACCAGCAGCTGACTGCTA
AGCTAGCTTGCCCTAGGCATCTGGGGAGCCTGCTGGAGCTGGCAGAGCTGGCCTGTGATGGCTACTTAGT
GTCTACCCCACAGCGTCCTCCCCTCTACCTGGAACGAATTCTCTTTGTCTTACTGCGGAATGCTGCTGCA
CAAGGAAGCCCAGAGGCCACACTCCGCCTTGCTCAGCCCCTCCATGCCTGCTTGGTGCAGTGCTCTCGCG
AGGCTGCTCCCCAGGACTATGAGGCCGTGGCTCGGGGCAGCTTTTCTCTGCTTTGGAAGGGGGCAGAAGC
CCTGTTGGAACGGCGAGCTGCATTTGCAGCTCGGCTGAAGGCCTTGAGCTTCCTAGTACTCTTGGAGGAT
GAAAGTACCCCTTGTGAGGTTCCTCACTTTGCTTCTCCAACAGCCTGTCGAGCGGTAGCTGCCCATCAGC
TATTTGATGCCAGTGGCCATGGTCTAAATGAAGCAGATGCTGATTTCCTAGATGACCTGCTCTCCAGGCA
CGTGATCAGAGCCTTGGTGGGTGAGAGAGGGAGCTCTTCTGGGCTTCTTTCTCCCCAGAGGGCCCTCTGC
CTCTTGGAGCTCACCTTGGAACACTGCCGTCGCTTTTGCTGGAGCCGCCACCATGACAAA
