[The description below was written by a language model from this plasmid's Addgene catalogue record.]
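Description:
pCS2-hSeparase-wt is a mammalian expression plasmid built on the pCS2+ backbone (about 4.1 kb without insert) that carries the wild-type human separase coding sequence, the product of the ESPL1 gene (also known as ESP1 or SEPA). It is maintained in E. coli as a high-copy plasmid under ampicillin selection. No mammalian selection marker is listed, so it is best regarded as a transient expression vector.

Expression of the insert is driven by the simian CMV IE94 immediate-early promoter, a strong constitutive promoter characteristic of the pCS2 family. The listing of an SP6 primer as the 5′ sequencing primer is consistent with the usual pCS2+ layout, in which an SP6 phage promoter lies between the CMV promoter and the cloning site. This arrangement generally allows the same plasmid to serve as a template for in vitro transcription, for in vitro translation or for RNA injection into embryos. The record itself does not state this use, however. No epitope tags, fusions or reporters are recorded. The insert was introduced by restriction cloning, but the specific sites are not given. No feature table accompanies the entry, so the exact insert boundaries and the polyadenylation signal cannot be confirmed from the record.

Separase is the cysteine protease that cleaves cohesin to trigger sister chromatid separation at anaphase onset. The construct derives from work on how sister chromatid separation is inhibited at metaphase. The "wt" designation suggests it provides the unmutated protein, presumably as a reference for comparison with mutant versions, though the record does not describe any such variants.
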