Addgene plasmid #33016: pCS2-hSeparase-wt
Depositing lab: Marc Kirschner. Depositing organization: Harvard Medical School. Publication: Dual inhibition of sister chromatid separation at metaphase. Stemmann O, Zou H, Gerber SA, Gygi SP, Kirschner MW. Cell. 2001 Dec 14;107(6):715-26. 10.1016/S0092-8674(01)00603-1 PubMed 11747808.
Backbone
  Vector backbone: pCS2+
  Backbone manufacturer: RZPD
  Backbone size w/o insert (bp): 4100
  Vector type: Mammalian Expression
Growth in bacteria
  Bacterial resistance: Ampicillin, 100 μg/mL
  Growth temperature: 37°C
  Growth strain: DH5alpha
  Copy number: High Copy
Gene/Insert
  Gene/Insert name: Separase
  Species: H. sapiens (human)
  Entrez Gene: ESPL1 (a.k.a. ESP1, SEPA)
  Promoter: simian CMV IE94
  Cloning method: Restriction Enzyme; 5′ cloning site none (unknown if destroyed); 3′ cloning site none (unknown if destroyed)
  Sequencing primers: 5′ SP6; 3′ M13 reverse
Terms and licenses: Academic/Nonprofit Terms; Industry Terms: Not Available to Industry
How to cite: pCS2-hSeparase-wt was a gift from Marc Kirschner (Addgene plasmid # 33016 ; http://n2t.net/addgene:33016 ; RRID:Addgene_33016)
